>Addgene plasmid #18012 | pWZL Hygro- TRF2 deltaM | addgene partial sequence | sequence record 23866 | 18012 with pBABE5'
TCCNGCGGNCCGGANCGATGGCGGGAGGAGGCGGGAGTAGCGACGGCAGCGGGCGGGCAGCTGGCCNNTN
GGCGTCCCGCAGTAGCGGGCGGGCCCGGCGGGGGCGCCACGAGCCGGGGCTGGGGGGCCCGGCGGAGCGC
GGCGCGGGGGAGGCACGGCTGGAAGAGGCAGTCAATCGCTGGGTGCTCAAGTTCTACTTCCACGAGGCGC
TGCGGGCCTTTCGGGGTAGCCGGTACGGGGACTTCAGACAGATCCGGGACATCATGCAGGCTTTGCTTGT
CAGGCCCTTGGGGAAGGAGCACACCGTGTCCCGATTGCTGCGGGTTATGCAGTGTCTGTCGCGGATTGAA
GAAGGGGAAAATTTAGACTGTTCCTTTGATATGGAGGCTGAGCTCACACCACTGGAATCAGCTATCAATG
TGCTGGAGATGATTAAAACGGAATTTACACTGACAGAAGCAGTGGTCGAATCCAGTAGAAAACTGGTCAA
GGAAGCTGCTGTCATTATTTGTATCAAAAACAAAGAATTTGAAAAGGCTTCAAAAATTTTGAAAAAACAT
ATGTCCNAGGACCCCACAACTCAGANAANCANAACCGTNCTCCTGAATNTTATTCNAGAAAAGAACTTGG
CCCATCCTGTTNTCCAGAACTTTTCATATGAGACNTTCCAGCAGAAGATGCTGCGCTTCCTGNAGAGCAC
TGGATANCCACCCCC
