[The description below was written by a language model from this plasmid's Addgene catalogue record.]
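Description:
pWZL Hygro- TRF2 deltaM is a retroviral mammalian expression plasmid built on the pWZL Hygro backbone (about 5.9 kb without insert). It is propagated in E. coli as a high-copy plasmid under ampicillin selection, and it carries a hygromycin resistance marker for selecting transduced or transfected mammalian cells. No feature table accompanies the entry, so the promoter driving the insert, the arrangement of the hygromycin cassette, the origin of replication and the viral elements are not itemised. In retroviral vectors of this general type, the payload normally lies between long terminal repeats alongside a packaging signal. This lets the transcript be packaged into virions in a packaging cell line and integrated stably into target cells.

The insert is a roughly 1.37 kb human TERF2 (TRF2, TTAGGG repeat binding factor 2) coding sequence cloned between BamHI and EcoRI sites, both of which are retained. It carries a deletion of the C-terminal Myb domain (amino acids 454–500). The Myb domain is the part of TRF2 that binds duplex telomeric repeat DNA, so this truncated protein would be expected to lack direct telomere DNA binding while keeping the rest of the protein. No epitope tag or reporter is recorded.

The associated publication concerns senescence triggered by an altered telomere state rather than by telomere loss. This fits use of the construct for stable, hygromycin-selected expression of a TRF2 domain-deletion mutant in human cells, to examine how TRF2 function relates to telomere protection and cellular senescence. The record does not spell out the specific experimental role of this allele.
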