Addgene plasmid #18012: pWZL Hygro- TRF2 deltaM
Depositing lab: Titia de Lange. Depositing organization: Rockefeller University. Publication: Senescence induced by altered telomere state, not telomere loss. Karlseder J, Smogorzewska A, de Lange T. Science. 2002 Mar 29. 295(5564):2446-9. 10.1126/science.1069523 PubMed 11923537.
Backbone
  Vector backbone: pWZL Hygro
  Backbone size w/o insert (bp): 5900
  Vector type: Mammalian Expression, Retroviral
  Selectable markers: Hygromycin
Growth in bacteria
  Bacterial resistance: Ampicillin, 100 μg/mL
  Growth temperature: 37°C
  Growth strain: DH5alpha
  Copy number: High Copy
Gene/Insert
  Gene/Insert name: hTRF2 (alt names: human TTAGGG repeat binding factor 2; 2457; TERF2)
  Species: H. sapiens (human)
  Insert size (bp): 1368
  Mutation: Deleted Myb Domain (aa454-500)
  Entrez Gene: TERF2 (a.k.a. TRBF2, TRF2)
  Cloning method: Restriction Enzyme; 5′ cloning site BamHI (not destroyed); 3′ cloning site EcoRI (not destroyed)
  Sequencing primers: 5′ CCTTTGTACACCCTAAGCCT; 3′ AATGCTCGTCAAGAAGAC
Terms and licenses: Academic/Nonprofit Terms; Industry Terms: Not Available to Industry
How to cite: pWZL Hygro- TRF2 deltaM was a gift from Titia de Lange (Addgene plasmid # 18012 ; http://n2t.net/addgene:18012 ; RRID:Addgene_18012)
